Addgene plasmid #90402: pLminP_Luc2P_RE57
Purpose: Type I Interferon - ISGF3G (STAT1, STAT2, IRF9) gene reporter
Depositing lab: Ramnik Xavier. Depositing organization: Broad Institute. Publication: Simultaneous Pathway Activity Inference and Gene Expression Analysis Using RNA Sequencing. O'Connell DJ, Kolde R, Sooknah M, Graham DB, Sundberg TB, Latorre IJ, Mikkelsen TS, Xavier RJ. Cell Syst. 2016 May 25;2(5):323-34. doi: 10.1016/j.cels.2016.04.011. Epub 2016 May 19. PubMed 27211859.
Backbone
  Vector backbone: pLenti7.3
  Backbone manufacturer: Thermo Fisher
  Backbone size w/o insert (bp): 7251
  Total vector size (bp): 9293
  Vector type: Lentiviral
  Selectable markers: eGFP
Growth in bacteria
  Bacterial resistance: Ampicillin, 100 μg/mL
  Growth temperature: 37°C
  Growth strain: NEB Stable
  Copy number: High Copy
Gene/Insert
  Gene/Insert name: Firefly luciferase (alt name: Luc2P)
  Species: P. pyralis
  Insert size (bp): 1776
  Promoter: ISRE
  Cloning method: Gibson Cloning
  Sequencing primers: 5′ GGTACAGTGCAGGGGAAAGA
Resource information
  A portion of this plasmid was derived from a plasmid made by: pGL4.29 reporter vector (Promega)
Terms and licenses: Academic/Nonprofit Terms; Industry Terms: Not Available to Industry
How to cite: pLminP_Luc2P_RE57 was a gift from Ramnik Xavier (Addgene plasmid # 90402 ; http://n2t.net/addgene:90402 ; RRID:Addgene_90402)
