[The description below was written by a language model from this plasmid's Addgene catalogue record and pLannotate feature annotations shown in this document.]
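Description:
pLminP_Luc2P_RE57 is a lentiviral transcriptional reporter built on the pLenti7.3 backbone and designed to read out type I interferon signalling through the ISGF3 complex (STAT1, STAT2, IRF9). In bacteria it is maintained through a high-copy ColE1/pUC-type origin with ampicillin selection (AmpR), and it also carries an f1 origin and remnants of a lac/T7/T3 cloning region. The viral portion has the layout of a third-generation self-inactivating vector. An RSV promoter drives a truncated HIV-1 5' LTR, followed by the Ψ packaging signal with a gag fragment, the RRE for Rev-dependent export of the genomic RNA, and the cPPT/CTS. The transfer region ends in a ΔU3 3' LTR, which is followed by an SV40 polyadenylation signal and an SV40 origin.

The reporter cassette sits downstream of the cPPT. The record lists the promoter as ISRE, an interferon-stimulated response element. The annotation marks only the minP minimal TATA-box promoter, so the response element itself is not annotated; it presumably lies in the unannotated stretch just upstream of minP. minP has low basal activity, so expression depends on factors binding to the upstream element. It drives Luc2P, the synthetic luc2 firefly luciferase fused to an hPEST degradation sequence; this portion derives from a Promega pGL4.29 reporter vector. The PEST sequence shortens protein half-life so that signal tracks changes in pathway activity more closely. A WPRE follows to enhance transcript expression. A separate SV40 promoter constitutively expresses Emerald GFP, which identifies transduced cells in place of a drug marker. The sequenced record is 9,231 nt, slightly shorter than the catalogued 9,293 bp. The associated publication concerns inferring pathway activity alongside gene expression by RNA sequencing.
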