Features (pLannotate 1.2.2; 28 found; start..end, strand, type, name):
      3..229     +  promoter       RSV promoter: Rous sarcoma virus enhancer/promoter
    230..410     +  LTR            5' LTR (truncated): truncated 5' long terminal repeat (LTR) from HIV-1
    457..582     +  misc_feature   HIV-1 Ψ: packaging signal of human immunodeficiency virus type 1
    566..929     +  CDS            HIV-1 gag (fragment): gag protein from human immunodeficiency virus 1; gag
   1075..1308    +  misc_feature   RRE: The Rev response element (RRE) of HIV-1 allows for Rev-dependent mRNA export from the nucleus to the cytoplasm.
   1685..1785    +  CDS            Rev (fragment): human immunodeficiency virus 1 (HIV-1) Rev protein; rev; enhances nuclear export of unspliced and incompletely spliced viral mRNAs
   1804..1921    +  misc_feature   cPPT/CTS: central polypurine tract and central termination sequence of HIV-1
   2063..2094    +  promoter       minP: minimal TATA-box promoter with low basal activity
   2127..3776    +  CDS            luciferase: firefly luciferase synthetic luc2 version of the luciferase gene
   3780..3899    +  CDS            hPEST: PEST degradation sequence from mouse ornithine decarboxylase human codon-optimized
   3991..4579    +  misc_feature   WPRE: woodchuck hepatitis virus posttranscriptional regulatory element
   4594..4910    +  promoter       SV40 promoter: SV40 enhancer and early promoter
   4961..5680    +  CDS            EmGFP: Emerald GFP mammalian codon-optimized
   5679..5750    +  CDS            nef (fragment): NEF_HV1Z2 - Experimental evidence at protein level: Swiss-Prot protein existence level 1. Extracellular Nef protein targets CD4(+) T-lymphocytes for apoptosis by interacting with CXCR4 surface receptors. From Human immunodeficiency virus type 1 group M subtype D (isolate Z2/CDC-Z34) (HIV-1).
   5752..5985    +  LTR            3' LTR (ΔU3): self-inactivating 3' long terminal repeat (LTR) from HIV-1
   6057..6178    +  polyA_signal   SV40 poly(A) signal: SV40 polyadenylation signal
   6218..6353    +  rep_origin     SV40 ori: SV40 origin of replication
   6374..6392    -  promoter       T7 promoter: promoter for bacteriophage T7 RNA polymerase
   6400..6555    +  CDS            lacZα (fragment): LacZα fragment of β-galactosidase; lacZ fragment
   6560..6988    +  rep_origin     f1 ori (sequence partly withheld): f1 bacteriophage origin of replication; arrow indicates direction of (+) strand synthesis
   7041..7145    +  promoter       AmpR promoter: bla
   7146..8006    +  CDS            AmpR: β-lactamase; bla; confers resistance to ampicillin, carbenicillin, and related antibiotics
   8177..8765    +  rep_origin     ori: high-copy-number ColE1/pMB1/pBR322/pUC origin of replication
   8948..9040    +  CDS            lacI (fragment): lac repressor; lacI; The lac repressor binds to the lac operator to inhibit transcription in E. coli. This inhibition can be relieved by adding lactose or isopropyl-β-D-thiogalactopyranoside (IPTG).
   9053..9074    +  protein_bind   CAP binding site: CAP binding activates transcription in the presence of cAMP. E. coli catabolite activator protein
   9089..9119    +  promoter       lac promoter: promoter for the E. coli lac operon
   9127..9143    +  protein_bind   lac operator: The lac repressor binds to the lac operator to inhibit transcription in E. coli. This inhibition can be relieved by adding lactose or isopropyl-β-D-thiogalactopyranoside (IPTG). lac repressor encoded by lacI
   9188..9206    +  promoter       T3 promoter: promoter for bacteriophage T3 RNA polymerase
>Addgene plasmid #90402 | pLminP_Luc2P_RE57 | addgene full sequence | sequence record 370051 | Addgene NGS Result
AATGTAGTCTTATGCAATACTCTTGTAGTCTTGCAACATGGTAACGATGAGTTAGCAACATGCCTTACAA
GGAGAGAAAAAGCACCGTGCATGCCGATTGGTGGAAGTAAGGTGGTACGATCGTGCCTTATTAGGAAGGC
AACAGACGGGTCTGACATGGATTGGACGAACCACTGAATTGCCGCATTGCAGAGATATTGTATTTAAGTG
CCTAGCTCGATACATAAACGGGTCTCTCTGGTTAGACCAGATCTGAGCCTGGGAGCTCTCTGGCTAACTA
GGGAACCCACTGCTTAAGCCTCAATAAAGCTTGCCTTGAGTGCTTCAAGTAGTGTGTGCCCGTCTGTTGT
GTGACTCTGGTAACTAGAGATCCCTCAGACCCTTTTAGTCAGTGTGGAAAATCTCTAGCAGTGGCGCCCG
AACAGGGACTTGAAAGCGAAAGGGAAACCAGAGGAGCTCTCTCGACGCAGGACTCGGCTTGCTGAAGCGC
GCACGGCAAGAGGCGAGGGGCGGCGACTGGTGAGTACGCCAAAAATTTTGACTAGCGGAGGCTAGAAGGA
GAGAGATGGGTGCGAGAGCGTCAGTATTAAGCGGGGGAGAATTAGATCGCGATGGGAAAAAATTCGGTTA
AGGCCAGGGGGAAAGAAAAAATATAAATTAAAACATATAGTATGGGCAAGCAGGGAGCTAGAACGATTCG
CAGTTAATCCTGGCCTGTTAGAAACATCAGAAGGCTGTAGACAAATACTGGGACAGCTACAACCATCCCT
TCAGACAGGATCAGAAGAACTTAGATCATTATATAATACAGTAGCAACCCTCTATTGTGTGCATCAAAGG
ATAGAGATAAAAGACACCAAGGAAGCTTTAGACAAGATAGAGGAAGAGCAAAACAAAAGTAAGACCACCG
CACAGCAAGCGGCCGCTGATCTTCAGACCTGGAGGAGGAGATATGAGGGACAATTGGAGAAGTGAATTAT
ATAAATATAAAGTAGTAAAAATTGAACCATTAGGAGTAGCACCCACCAAGGCAAAGAGAAGAGTGGTGCA
GAGAGAAAAAAGAGCAGTGGGAATAGGAGCTTTGTTCCTTGGGTTCTTGGGAGCAGCAGGAAGCACTATG
GGCGCAGCGTCAATGACGCTGACGGTACAGGCCAGACAATTATTGTCTGGTATAGTGCAGCAGCAGAACA
ATTTGCTGAGGGCTATTGAGGCGCAACAGCATCTGTTGCAACTCACAGTCTGGGGCATCAAGCAGCTCCA
GGCAAGAATCCTGGCTGTGGAAAGATACCTAAAGGATCAACAGCTCCTGGGGATTTGGGGTTGCTCTGGA
AAACTCATTTGCACCACTGCTGTGCCTTGGAATGCTAGTTGGAGTAATAAATCTCTGGAACAGATTTGGA
ATCACACGACCTGGATGGAGTGGGACAGAGAAATTAACAATTACACAAGCTTAATACACTCCTTAATTGA
AGAATCGCAAAACCAGCAAGAAAAGAATGAACAAGAATTATTGGAATTAGATAAATGGGCAAGTTTGTGG
AATTGGTTTAACATAACAAATTGGCTGTGGTATATAAAATTATTCATAATGATAGTAGGAGGCTTGGTAG
GTTTAAGAATAGTTTTTGCTGTACTTTCTATAGTGAATAGAGTTAGGCAGGGATATTCACCATTATCGTT
TCAGACCCACCTCCCAACCCCGAGGGGACCCGACAGGCCCGAAGGAATAGAAGAAGAAGGTGGAGAGAGA
GACAGAGACAGATCCATTCGATTAGTGAACGGATCTCGACGGTATCGGTTAACTTTTAAAAGAAAAGGGG
GGATTGGGGGGTACAGTGCAGGGGAAAGAATAGTAGACATAATAGCAACAGACATACAAACTAAAGAATT
ACAAAAACAAATTACAAAAATTCAAAATTTTATCGATCGCACCAGCGTGTGGATCTAGTTTCACTTTCCC
TAGTTTCACTTTCCCTAGTTTCACTTTCCCTAGTTTCACTTTCCCTAGTTTCACTTTCCCGATCCGAGAA
CAGATCTGGCCTCGGCGGCCAAGCTTAGACACTAGAGGGTATATAATGGAAGCTCGACTTCCAGCTTGGC
AATCCGGTACTGTTGGTAAAGCCACCATGGAAGATGCCAAAAACATTAAGAAGGGCCCAGCGCCATTCTA
CCCACTCGAAGACGGGACCGCCGGCGAGCAGCTGCACAAAGCCATGAAGCGCTACGCCCTGGTGCCCGGC
ACCATCGCCTTTACCGACGCACATATCGAGGTGGACATTACCTACGCCGAGTACTTCGAGATGAGCGTTC
GGCTGGCAGAAGCTATGAAGCGCTATGGGCTGAATACAAACCATCGGATCGTGGTGTGCAGCGAGAATAG
CTTGCAGTTCTTCATGCCCGTGTTGGGTGCCCTGTTCATCGGTGTGGCTGTGGCCCCAGCTAACGACATC
TACAACGAGCGCGAGCTGCTGAACAGCATGGGCATCAGCCAGCCCACCGTCGTATTCGTGAGCAAGAAAG
GGCTGCAAAAGATCCTCAACGTGCAAAAGAAGCTACCGATCATACAAAAGATCATCATCATGGATAGCAA
GACCGACTACCAGGGCTTCCAAAGCATGTACACCTTCGTGACTTCCCATTTGCCACCCGGCTTCAACGAG
TACGACTTCGTGCCCGAGAGCTTCGACCGGGACAAAACCATCGCCCTGATCATGAACAGTAGTGGCAGTA
CCGGATTGCCCAAGGGCGTAGCCCTACCGCACCGCACCGCTTGTGTCCGATTCAGTCATGCCCGCGACCC
CATCTTCGGCAACCAGATCATCCCCGACACCGCTATCCTCAGCGTGGTGCCATTTCACCACGGCTTCGGC
ATGTTCACCACGCTGGGCTACTTGATCTGCGGCTTTCGGGTCGTGCTCATGTACCGCTTCGAGGAGGAGC
TATTCTTGCGCAGCTTGCAAGACTATAAGATTCAATCTGCCCTGCTGGTGCCCACACTATTTAGCTTCTT
CGCTAAGAGCACTCTCATCGACAAGTACGACCTAAGCAACTTGCACGAGATCGCCAGCGGCGGGGCGCCG
CTCAGCAAGGAGGTAGGTGAGGCCGTGGCCAAACGCTTCCACCTACCAGGCATCCGCCAGGGCTACGGCC
TGACAGAAACAACCAGCGCCATTCTGATCACCCCCGAAGGGGACGACAAGCCTGGCGCAGTAGGCAAGGT
GGTGCCCTTCTTCGAGGCTAAGGTGGTGGACTTGGACACCGGTAAGACACTGGGTGTGAACCAGCGCGGC
GAGCTGTGCGTCCGTGGCCCCATGATCATGAGCGGCTACGTTAACAACCCCGAGGCTACAAACGCTCTCA
TCGACAAGGACGGCTGGCTGCACAGCGGCGACATCGCCTACTGGGACGAGGACGAGCACTTCTTCATCGT
GGACCGGCTGAAGAGCCTGATCAAATACAAGGGCTACCAGGTAGCCCCAGCCGAACTGGAGAGCATCCTG
CTGCAACACCCCAACATCTTCGACGCCGGGGTCGCCGGCCTGCCCGACGACGATGCCGGCGAGCTGCCCG
CCGCAGTCGTCGTGCTGGAACACGGTAAAACCATGACCGAGAAGGAGATCGTGGACTATGTGGCCAGCCA
GGTTACAACCGCCAAGAAGCTGCGCGGTGGTGTTGTGTTCGTGGACGAGGTGCCTAAAGGACTGACCGGC
AAGTTGGACGCCCGCAAGATCCGCGAGATTCTCATTAAGGCCAAGAAGGGCGGCAAGATCGCCGTGAATT
CTCACGGCTTCCCTCCCGAGGTGGAGGAGCAGGCCGCCGGCACCCTGCCCATGAGCTGCGCCCAGGAGAG
CGGCATGGATAGACACCCTGCTGCTTGCGCCAGCGCCAGGATCAACGTCTAAGGCCGCGACTCTAGAACG
CGTCACTGCGGCTCTCCGGTGGCCGACCATGACTACAGACATCAGCGCGTACCGGTTAGTAATGATCGAC
AATCAACCTCTGGATTACAAAATTTGTGAAAGATTGACTGGTATTCTTAACTATGTTGCTCCTTTTACGC
TATGTGGATACGCTGCTTTAATGCCTTTGTATCATGCTATTGCTTCCCGTATGGCTTTCATTTTCTCCTC
CTTGTATAAATCCTGGTTGCTGTCTCTTTATGAGGAGTTGTGGCCCGTTGTCAGGCAACGTGGCGTGGTG
TGCACTGTGTTTGCTGACGCAACCCCCACTGGTTGGGGCATTGCCACCACCTGTCAGCTCCTTTCCGGGA
CTTTCGCTTTCCCCCTCCCTATTGCCACGGCGGAACTCATCGCCGCCTGCCTTGCCCGCTGCTGGACAGG
GGCTCGGCTGTTGGGCACTGACAATTCCGTGGTGTTGTCGGGGAAGCTGACGTCCTTTCCATGGCTGCTC
GCCTGTGTTGCCACCTGGATTCTGCGCGGGACGTCCTTCTGCTACGTCCCTTCGGCCCTCAATCCAGCGG
ACCTTCCTTCCCGCGGCCTGCTGCCGGCTCTGCGGCCTCTTCCGCGTCTTCGCCTTCGCCCTCAGACGAG
TCGGATCTCCCTTTGGGCCGCCTCCCCGCCTGGCGATGGTACCGGTGTGGAAAGTCCCCAGGCTCCCCAG
CAGGCAGAAGTATGCAAAGCATGCATCTCAATTAGTCAGCAACCAGGTGTGGAAAGTCCCCAGGCTCCCC
AGCAGGCAGAAGTATGCAAAGCATGCATCTCAATTAGTCAGCAACCATAGTCCCGCCCCTAACTCCGCCC
ATCCCGCCCCTAACTCCGCCCAGTTCCGCCCATTCTCCGCCCCATGGCTGACTAATTTTTTTTATTTATG
CAGAGGCCGAGGCCGCCTCTGCCTCTGAGCTATTCCAGAAGTAGTGAGGAGGCTTTTTTGGAGGCCTAGG
CTTTTGCAAAAAGCTCCCGGGAGCTTGTATATCCATTTTCGGATCTGATCAGCACCTAGCATGGTGAGCA
AGGGCGAGGAGCTGTTCACCGGGGTGGTGCCCATCCTGGTCGAGCTGGACGGCGACGTAAACGGCCACAA
GTTCAGCGTGTCCGGCGAGGGCGAGGGCGATGCCACCTACGGCAAGCTGACCCTGAAGTTCATCTGCACC
ACCGGCAAGCTGCCCGTGCCCTGGCCCACCCTCGTGACCACCTTCACCTACGGCGTGCAGTGCTTCGCCC
GCTACCCCGACCACATGAAGCAGCACGACTTCTTCAAGTCCGCCATGCCCGAAGGCTACGTCCAGGAGCG
CACCATCTTCTTCAAGGACGACGGCAACTACAAGACCCGCGCCGAGGTGAAGTTCGAGGGCGACACCCTG
GTGAACCGCATCGAGCTGAAGGGCATCGACTTCAAGGAGGACGGCAACATCCTGGGGCACAAGCTGGAGT
ACAACTACAACAGCCACAAGGTCTATATCACCGCCGACAAGCAGAAGAACGGCATCAAGGTGAACTTCAA
GACCCGCCACAACATCGAGGACGGCAGCGTGCAGCTCGCCGACCACTACCAGCAGAACACCCCCATCGGC
GACGGCCCCGTGCTGCTGCCCGACAACCACTACCTGAGCACCCAGTCCGCCCTGAGCAAAGACCCCAACG
AGAAGCGCGATCACATGGTCCTGCTGGAGTTCGTGACCGCCGCCGGGATCACTCTCGGCATGGACGAGCT
GTACAAGTAAGGTACCTTTAAGACCAATGACTTACAAGGCAGCTGTAGATCTTAGCCACTTTTTAAAAGA
AAAGGGGGGACTGGAAGGGCTAATTCACTCCCAACGAAGACAAGATCTGCTTTTTGCTTGTACTGGGTCT
CTCTGGTTAGACCAGATCTGAGCCTGGGAGCTCTCTGGCTAACTAGGGAACCCACTGCTTAAGCCTCAAT
AAAGCTTGCCTTGAGTGCTTCAAGTAGTGTGTGCCCGTCTGTTGTGTGACTCTGGTAACTAGAGATCCCT
CAGACCCTTTTAGTCAGTGTGGAAAATCTCTAGCAGTAGTAGTTCATGTCATCTTATTATTCAGTATTTA
TAACTTGCAAAGAAATGAATATCAGAGAGTGAGAGGAACTTGTTTATTGCAGCTTATAATGGTTACAAAT
AAAGCAATAGCATCACAAATTTCACAAATAAAGCATTTTTTTCACTGCATTCTAGTTGTGGTTTGTCCAA
ACTCATCAATGTATCTTATCATGTCTGGCTCTAGCTATCCCGCCCCTAACTCCGCCCATCCCGCCCCTAA
CTCCGCCCAGTTCCGCCCATTCTCCGCCCCATGGCTGACTAATTTTTTTTATTTATGCAGAGGCCGAGGC
CGCCTCGGCCTCTGAGCTATTCCAGAAGTAGTGAGGAGGCTTTTTTGGAGGCCTAGGGACGTACCCAATT
CGCCCTATAGTGAGTCGTATTACGCGCGCTCACTGGCCGTCGTTTTACAACGTCGTGACTGGGAAAACCC
TGGCGTTACCCAACTTAATCGCCTTGCAGCACATCCCCCTTTCGCCAGCTGGCGTAATAGCGAAGAGGCC
CGCACCGATCGCCCTTCCCAACAGTTGCGCAGCCTGAATGGCGAATGGG
[124 nt withheld, positions 6560-6683]
C
[91 nt withheld, positions 6685-6775]
A
[49 nt withheld, positions 6777-6825]
CCTTTGACGTTGGAGTCCACGTTCTTT
[37 nt withheld, positions 6853-6889]
ACCCTATCTCGGTCTATTCTTTTGATTTATAAGGGATTTTGCCGATTTCGGCCTATTGGTTAAAAAATGA
GCTGATTTAACAAAAATTTAACGCGAATTTTAACAAAATATTAACGCTTACAATTTAGGTGGCACTTTTC
GGGGAAATGTGCGCGGAACCCCTATTTGTTTATTTTTCTAAATACATTCAAATATGTATCCGCTCATGAG
ACAATAACCCTGATAAATGCTTCAATAATATTGAAAAAGGAAGAGTATGAGTATTCAACATTTCCGTGTC
GCCCTTATTCCCTTTTTTGCGGCATTTTGCCTTCCTGTTTTTGCTCACCCAGAAACGCTGGTGAAAGTAA
AAGATGCTGAAGATCAGTTGGGTGCACGAGTGGGTTACATCGAACTGGATCTCAACAGCGGTAAGATCCT
TGAGAGTTTTCGCCCCGAAGAACGTTTTCCAATGATGAGCACTTTTAAAGTTCTGCTATGTGGCGCGGTA
TTATCCCGTATTGACGCCGGGCAAGAGCAACTCGGTCGCCGCATACACTATTCTCAGAATGACTTGGTTG
AGTACTCACCAGTCACAGAAAAGCATCTTACGGATGGCATGACAGTAAGAGAATTATGCAGTGCTGCCAT
AACCATGAGTGATAACACTGCGGCCAACTTACTTCTGACAACGATCGGAGGACCGAAGGAGCTAACCGCT
TTTTTGCACAACATGGGGGATCATGTAACTCGCCTTGATCGTTGGGAACCGGAGCTGAATGAAGCCATAC
CAAACGACGAGCGTGACACCACGATGCCTGTAGCAATGGCAACAACGTTGCGCAAACTATTAACTGGCGA
ACTACTTACTCTAGCTTCCCGGCAACAATTAATAGACTGGATGGAGGCGGATAAAGTTGCAGGACCACTT
CTGCGCTCGGCCCTTCCGGCTGGCTGGTTTATTGCTGATAAATCTGGAGCCGGTGAGCGTGGGTCTCGCG
GTATCATTGCAGCACTGGGGCCAGATGGTAAGCCCTCCCGTATCGTAGTTATCTACACGACGGGGAGTCA
GGCAACTATGGATGAACGAAATAGACAGATCGCTGAGATAGGTGCCTCACTGATTAAGCATTGGTAACTG
TCAGACCAAGTTTACTCATATATACTTTAGATTGATTTAAAACTTCATTTTTAATTTAAAAGGATCTAGG
TGAAGATCCTTTTTGATAATCTCATGACCAAAATCCCTTAACGTGAGTTTTCGTTCCACTGAGCGTCAGA
CCCCGTAGAAAAGATCAAAGGATCTTCTTGAGATCCTTTTTTTCTGCGCGTAATCTGCTGCTTGCAAACA
AAAAAACCACCGCTACCAGCGGTGGTTTGTTTGCCGGATCAAGAGCTACCAACTCTTTTTCCGAAGGTAA
CTGGCTTCAGCAGAGCGCAGATACCAAATACTGTTCTTCTAGTGTAGCCGTAGTTAGGCCACCACTTCAA
GAACTCTGTAGCACCGCCTACATACCTCGCTCTGCTAATCCTGTTACCAGTGGCTGCTGCCAGTGGCGAT
AAGTCGTGTCTTACCGGGTTGGACTCAAGACGATAGTTACCGGATAAGGCGCAGCGGTCGGGCTGAACGG
GGGGTTCGTGCACACAGCCCAGCTTGGAGCGAACGACCTACACCGAACTGAGATACCTACAGCGTGAGCT
ATGAGAAAGCGCCACGCTTCCCGAAGGGAGAAAGGCGGACAGGTATCCGGTAAGCGGCAGGGTCGGAACA
GGAGAGCGCACGAGGGAGCTTCCAGGGGGAAACGCCTGGTATCTTTATAGTCCTGTCGGGTTTCGCCACC
TCTGACTTGAGCGTCGATTTTTGTGATGCTCGTCAGGGGGGCGGAGCCTATGGAAAAACGCCAGCAACGC
GGCCTTTTTACGGTTCCTGGCCTTTTGCTGGCCTTTTGCTCACATGTTCTTTCCTGCGTTATCCCCTGAT
TCTGTGGATAACCGTATTACCGCCTTTGAGTGAGCTGATACCGCTCGCCGCAGCCGAACGACCGAGCGCA
GCGAGTCAGTGAGCGAGGAAGCGGAAGAGCGCCCAATACGCAAACCGCCTCTCCCCGCGCGTTGGCCGAT
TCATTAATGCAGCTGGCACGACAGGTTTCCCGACTGGAAAGCGGGCAGTGAGCGCAACGCAATTAATGTG
AGTTAGCTCACTCATTAGGCACCCCAGGCTTTACACTTTATGCTTCCGGCTCGTATGTTGTGTGGAATTG
TGAGCGGATAACAATTTCACACAGGAAACAGCTATGACCATGATTACGCCAAGCGCGCAATTAACCCTCA
CTAAAGGGAACAAAAGCTGGAGCTGCAAGCTT
